Addgene plasmid #18806: mGluR6 (200bp crit reg+SV40 bas prom)-LacZ
Depositing lab: Connie Cepko. Depositing organization: Harvard Medical School. Publication: A core paired-type and POU homeodomain-containing transcription factor program drives retinal bipolar cell gene expression. Kim DS, Matsuda T, Cepko CL. J Neurosci. 2008 Jul 30. 28(31):7748-64. 10.1523/JNEUROSCI.0397-08.2008 PubMed 18667607.
Backbone
  Vector backbone: pCAGEN
  Vector type: Mammalian Expression
Growth in bacteria
  Bacterial resistance: Ampicillin, 100 μg/mL
  Growth temperature: 37°C
  Growth strain: DH5alpha
  Copy number: High Copy
Gene/Insert
  Gene/Insert name: mGluR6 (200bp crit reg+SV40 bas prom)-LacZ
  Cloning method: Restriction Enzyme
  Sequencing primers: 5′ n/a
Terms and licenses: Academic/Nonprofit Terms; Industry Terms: Not Available to Industry
Depositor comments: also known as 8141_12051_gl3p_LacZ_1, Kim, D.S., Matsuda, T., and Cepko, C.L. (2008) A core paired-type and POU homeodomain-containing transcription factor program drives retinal bipolar cell gene expression. J. Neurosci. In press.
How to cite: mGluR6 (200bp crit reg+SV40 bas prom)-LacZ was a gift from Connie Cepko (Addgene plasmid # 18806 ; http://n2t.net/addgene:18806 ; RRID:Addgene_18806)
