[The description below was written by a language model from this plasmid's Addgene catalogue record.]
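Description:
mGluR6 (200bp crit reg+SV40 bas prom)-LacZ is a mammalian expression reporter plasmid built on the pCAGEN backbone. It is propagated in E. coli as a high-copy plasmid under ampicillin selection. The record gives no feature table, so the origin of replication, polyadenylation signal and other backbone elements are not itemised. It also does not state whether any of the parental pCAGEN promoter elements remain, although the construct name implies that the reporter is driven by the inserted regulatory cassette rather than by a strong constitutive promoter.

As the name indicates, the payload is a 200 bp "critical region" taken from the regulatory sequence of mGluR6, the metabotropic glutamate receptor 6 gene. This region is placed together with an SV40 basal promoter upstream of a LacZ reporter. A basal promoter alone supports little transcription. Beta-galactosidase expression should therefore depend largely on the enhancer activity of the attached mGluR6 fragment, which lets that short element be tested for its ability to confer cell-type-specific expression. The insert was assembled by restriction enzyme cloning. The species of origin of the mGluR6 sequence is not stated.

The associated publication concerns a transcription factor program, involving paired-type and POU homeodomain proteins, that drives gene expression in retinal bipolar cells. This is consistent with use of the plasmid as a cis-regulatory reporter for bipolar cell enhancer activity in retinal tissue, with LacZ staining as the readout. The record does not specify the delivery method or the experimental system.
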