>Addgene plasmid #18806 | mGluR6 (200bp crit reg+SV40 bas prom)-LacZ | addgene partial sequence | sequence record 24693 | DK060425_1 5'-TCCTTAAACCTGTCTTGTAA-3'
CAGGGNGNATTGATTATTGACTAGTGATCTCCAGATGGCTAAACTTTTAAATCATGAATGAAGTAGATAT
TACCAAATTGCTTTTTCAGCATCCATTTAGATAATCATGTTTTTTGCCTTTAATCTGTTAATGTAGTGAA
TTACAGAAATACATTTCCTAAATCATTACATCCCCCAAATCGTTAATCTGCTAAAGTACATCTCTGGCTC
AAACAAGACTGGTTGCTCGAGATCTGCGATCTGCATCTCAATTAGTCAGCAACCATAGTCCCGCCCCTAA
CTCCGCCCATCCCGCCCCTAACTCCGCCCAGTTCCGCCCATTCTCCGCCCCATCGCTGACTAATTTTTTT
TATTTATGCAGAGGCCGAGGCCGCCTCGGCCTCTGAGCTATTCCAGAAGTAGTGAGGAGGCTTTTTTGGA
GGCCTAGGCTTTTGCAAAAAGCTTGGTACCCGCAGACCGTGCATCATGAGCGGCCGCGGGGATCCCGTCG
TTTTACAACGTCGTGACTGGGAAAACCCTGGCGTTACCCAACTTAATCGCCTTGCAGCACATCCCCCTTT
CGCCAGCTGGCGTAATAGCGAAGAGGCCCGCACCGATCGCCCTTCCCAACAGTTGCGCAGCCTGAATGGC
GAATGGCGCTTTGCCTGGTTTCCGGCACCAGAAGCGGTGCCGGAAAGCTGGCTGGAGGGCGATCTTCCTG
AGGCCGATACTGTCGTCGTCCCCTCAAACTGGCAGATGCACGGTTACGANGNGCCCATCTACACAACGTG
ACTATCCATTACGGCATCCGCCGTTGGTCCCGGAAATCGACGGTGTACCCCNCCATTATGTGAGAACGGT
CAGAGGCGAC
